Addgene plasmid #79450: pDGE148
Purpose: recipient plasmid [multiplexing]; pDD45:Cas9, FAST, BASTA
Depositing lab: Johannes Stuttmann. Depositing organization: Martin-Luther-Universitaet Halle-Wittenberg, Faculty of Medicine. Publication: Generation of chromosomal deletions in dicotyledonous plants employing a user-friendly genome editing toolkit. Ordon J, Gantner J, Kemna J, Schwalgun L, Reschke M, Streubel J, Boch J, Stuttmann J. Plant J. 2016 Aug 31. doi: 10.1111/tpj.13319. PubMed 27579989.
Backbone
  Vector backbone: pJOG292
  Vector type: Plant Expression, CRISPR
Growth in bacteria
  Bacterial resistance: Chloramphenicol and Spectinomycin, 25 & 50 μg/mL
  Growth temperature: 37°C
  Growth strain: ccdB Survival
  Copy number: High Copy
Gene/Insert
  Gene/Insert name: ccdB
  Insert size (bp): 1498
  Mutation: BsaI site eliminated
  Entrez Gene: ccdB(letD) (a.k.a. D616_p97105, Fpla045)
Terms and licenses: Academic/Nonprofit Terms; Industry Terms: Not Available to Industry
How to cite: pDGE148 was a gift from Johannes Stuttmann (Addgene plasmid # 79450 ; http://n2t.net/addgene:79450 ; RRID:Addgene_79450)
