[The description below was written by a language model from this plasmid's Addgene catalogue record and pLannotate feature annotations shown in this document.]
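Description:
pDGE148 is a 17.6 kb binary T-DNA vector for plant genome editing, built on the pJOG292 backbone and designed as a recipient plasmid into which multiplexed guide RNA units are assembled. The backbone carries a high-copy ColE1/pUC-type origin with the pBR322 bom region for propagation in E. coli, plus the pVS1 oriV, RepA and StaA functions that support replication and stable maintenance in Agrobacterium. Backbone selection is through an aadA spectinomycin/streptomycin resistance gene. Because the plasmid also carries an intact ccdB toxin gene, it has to be maintained in a ccdB-tolerant strain, with chloramphenicol as a second selection.

Between the nopaline-type left and right border repeats lie four modules. A NOS promoter–bar–NOS terminator cassette confers phosphinothricin (BASTA) resistance on transformed plants. A Brassica napus oleosin–TagRFP fusion provides the FAST marker, which makes transgenic seeds red fluorescent so that they can be picked out or, after editing, selected against. Streptococcus pyogenes Cas9 is followed by the OCS terminator. According to the catalogue entry it is driven by the DD45 promoter, although that promoter is not annotated in the feature table. Next to the right border sits the cat promoter–CmR–ccdB cassette (with a ccdA fragment), listed as a roughly 1.5 kb insert from which a BsaI site has been removed. This is a counter-selectable placeholder, and the removed BsaI site suggests that it is replaced by guide RNA arrays through Golden Gate-type cloning, though the record does not spell out the cloning scheme. The associated publication describes a toolkit for generating chromosomal deletions in dicotyledonous plants.
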