Features (pLannotate 1.2.2; 24 found; start..end, strand, type, name):
    101..502     +  CDS            Y4CG_SINFN (fragment): Protein inferred from homology: Swiss-Prot protein existence level 3. From Sinorhizobium fredii (strain NBRC 101917 / NGR234).
   1062..1691    +  CDS            pVS1 StaA: stability protein from the Pseudomonas plasmid pVS1 (Heeb et al., 2000)
   2124..3192    +  CDS            pVS1 RepA (fragment): replication protein from the Pseudomonas plasmid pVS1 (Heeb et al., 2000)
   3258..3452    +  rep_origin     pVS1 oriV: origin of replication for the Pseudomonas plasmid pVS1 (Heeb et al., 2000)
   3655..3694    +  CDS            rop (fragment): Rop protein, which maintains plasmids at low copy number; rop
   3796..3936    +  misc_feature   bom: basis of mobility region from pBR322
   4122..4710    -  rep_origin     ori: high-copy-number ColE1/pMB1/pBR322/pUC origin of replication
   4954..5741    -  CDS            SmR (fragment): aminoglycoside adenylyltransferase (Murphy, 1985); aadA; confers resistance to spectinomycin and streptomycin
   5752..5808    -  CDS            GmR (fragment): gentamycin acetyltransferase; aacC1; confers resistance to gentamycin
   5984..6007    -  promoter       Pc promoter (fragment): intI1 (promoter lies within the coding sequence); class 1 integron promoter
   6266..6290    +  misc_feature   LB T-DNA repeat: left border repeat from nopaline C58 T-DNA
   6466..6648    +  promoter       NOS promoter: nopaline synthase promoter NOS promoter
   6669..7217    +  CDS            bar: PAT_STRHY - Experimental evidence at protein level: Swiss-Prot protein existence level 1. Inactivates phosphinothricin (PPT) by transfer of an acetyl group from acetyl CoA. Can also acetylate demethylphosphinothricin but not PTT or glutamate. This enzyme is an effector of phosphinothricin tripeptide (PTT or bialaphos) resistance. From Streptomyces hygroscopicus. Introduced by genetic manipulation and expressed in glufosinate-tolerant maize by Dekalb Genetics.
   7248..7500    +  terminator     NOS terminator: nopaline synthase terminator and poly(A) signal
   7989..8681    -  CDS            TagRFP: TagRFP is a basic (constitutively fluorescent) red fluorescent protein published in 2007, derived from Entacmaea quadricolor. It has very low acid sensitivity.
   8682..9398    -  CDS            OLEO2_BRANA: Experimental evidence at protein level: Swiss-Prot protein existence level 1. May have a structural role to stabilize the lipid body during desiccation of the seed by preventing coalescence of the oil. Probably interacts with both lipid and phospholipid moieties of lipid bodies. May also provide recognition signals for specific lipase anchorage in lipolysis during seedling growth. From Brassica napus (Rape).
   9888..10595   -  terminator     OCS terminator: octopine synthase terminator
  10639..14742   -  CDS            cas9: CAS9_STRP1 - Also known as csn1 From Streptococcus pyogenes serotype M1.
  14763..14786   -  misc_feature   pause site (fragment): RNA polymerase II transcriptional pause signal from the human α2 globin gene
  15746..15848   +  promoter       cat promoter: promoter of the E. coli cat gene encoding chloramphenicol acetyltransferase
  15849..16508   +  CDS            CmR: chloramphenicol acetyltransferase; cat; confers resistance to chloramphenicol
  16687..16845   +  CDS            ccdA (fragment): CCDA_ECO57 - Also known as H, letA. Experimental evidence at protein level: Swiss-Prot protein existence level 1. Antitoxin component of a type II toxin-antitoxin (TA) system which inhibits the post-segregational killing (PSK) of plasmid-free cells, also referred to as a plasmid addiction system. Binds to and blocks the activity of CcdB; will also remove bound CcdB protein from the CcdB-GyrA complex by forming a CcdA-CcdB complex, a process termed rejuvenation. Functions as a transcriptional corepressor for the ccdAB operon, repression also requires CcdB (By similarity). From Escherichia coli
  16850..17152   +  CDS            ccdB: CCDB_ECOLI - Also known as G, letB, letD. Experimental evidence at protein level: Swiss-Prot protein existence level 1. Toxic component of a type II toxin-antitoxin (TA) system, functioning in plasmid maintainence. Responsible for the post- segregational killing (PSK) of plasmid-free cells, also referred to as a plasmid addiction system. Half-life of over 2 hours. Cell killing by CcdB is accompanied by filamentation, defects in chromosome and plasmid segregation, defects in cell division, formation of anucleate cells, decreased DNA synthesis and plasmid loss. Interferes with the activity of DN
  17276..17300   +  misc_feature   RB T-DNA repeat: right border repeat from nopaline C58 T-DNA
>Addgene plasmid #79450 | pDGE148 | depositor full sequence | sequence record 148615 | pDGE148 sequence 17569 bps
TTCCTGGCGTTTTCTTGTCGCGTGTTTTAGTCGCATAAAGTAGAATACTTGCGACTAGAACCGGAGACAT
TACGCCATGAACAAGAGCGCCGCCGCTGGCCTGCTGGGCTATGCCCGCGTCAGCACCGACGACCAGGACT
TGACCAACCAACGGGCCGAACTGCACGCGGCCGGCTGCACCAAGCTGTTTTCCGAGAAGATCACCGGCAC
CAGGCGCGACCGCCCGGAGCTGGCCAGGATGCTTGACCACCTACGCCCTGGCGACGTTGTGACAGTGACC
AGGCTAGACCGCCTGGCCCGCAGCACCCGCGACCTACTGGACATTGCCGAGCGCATCCAGGAGGCCGGCG
CGGGCCTGCGTAGCCTGGCAGAGCCGTGGGCCGACACCACCACGCCGGCCGGCCGCATGGTGTTGACCGT
GTTCGCCGGCATTGCCGAGTTCGAGCGTTCCCTAATCATCGACCGCACCCGGAGCGGGCGCGAGGCCGCC
AAGGCCCGAGGCGTGAAGTTTGGCCCCCGCCCTACCCTCACCCCGGCACAGATCGCGCACGCCCGCGAGC
TGATCGACCAGGAAGGCCGCACCGTGAAAGAGGCGGCTGCACTGCTTGGCGTGCATCGCTCGACCCTGTA
CCGCGCACTTGAGCGCAGCGAGGAAGTGACGCCCACCGAGGCCAGGCGGCGCGGTGCCTTCCGTGAGGAC
GCATTGACCGAGGCCGACGCCCTGGCGGCCGCCGAGAATGAACGCCAAGAGGAACAAGCATGAAACCGCA
CCAGGACGGCCAGGACGAACCGTTTTTCATTACCGAAGAGATCGAGGCGGAGATGATCGCGGCCGGGTAC
GTGTTCGAGCCGCCCGCGCACGTCTCAACCGTGCGGCTGCATGAAATCCTGGCCGGTTTGTCTGATGCCA
AGCTGGCGGCCTGGCCGGCCAGCTTGGCCGCTGAAGAAACCGAGCGCCGCCGTCTAAAAAGGTGATGTGT
ATTTGAGTAAAACAGCTTGCGTCATGCGGTCGCTGCGTATATGATGCGATGAGTAAATAAACAAATACGC
AAGGGGAACGCATGAAGGTTATCGCTGTACTTAACCAGAAAGGCGGGTCAGGCAAGACGACCATCGCAAC
CCATCTAGCCCGCGCCCTGCAACTCGCCGGGGCCGATGTTCTGTTAGTCGATTCCGATCCCCAGGGCAGT
GCCCGCGATTGGGCGGCCGTGCGGGAAGATCAACCGCTAACCGTTGTCGGCATCGACCGCCCGACGATTG
ACCGCGACGTGAAGGCCATCGGCCGGCGCGACTTCGTAGTGATCGACGGAGCGCCCCAGGCGGCGGACTT
GGCTGTGTCCGCGATCAAGGCAGCCGACTTCGTGCTGATTCCGGTGCAGCCAAGCCCTTACGACATATGG
GCCACCGCCGACCTGGTGGAGCTGGTTAAGCAGCGCATTGAGGTCACGGATGGAAGGCTACAAGCGGCCT
TTGTCGTGTCGCGGGCGATCAAAGGCACGCGCATCGGCGGTGAGGTTGCCGAGGCGCTGGCCGGGTACGA
GCTGCCCATTCTTGAGTCCCGTATCACGCAGCGCGTGAGCTACCCAGGCACTGCCGCCGCCGGCACAACC
GTTCTTGAATCAGAACCCGAGGGCGACGCTGCCCGCGAGGTCCAGGCGCTGGCCGCTGAAATTAAATCAA
AACTCATTTGAGTTAATGAGGTAAAGAGAAAATGAGCAAAAGCACAAACACGCTAAGTGCCGGCCGTCCG
AGCGCACGCAGCAGCAAGGCTGCAACGTTGGCCAGCCTGGCAGACACGCCAGCCATGAAGCGGGTCAACT
TTCAGTTGCCGGCGGAGGATCACACCAAGCTGAAGATGTACGCGGTACGCCAAGGCAAGACCATTACCGA
GCTGCTATCTGAATACATCGCGCAGCTACCAGAGTAAATGAGCAAATGAATAAATGAGTAGATGAATTTT
AGCGGCTAAAGGAGGCGGCATGGAAAATCAAGAACAACCAGGCACCGACGCCGTGGAATGCCCCATGTGT
GGAGGAACGGGCGGTTGGCCAGGCGTAAGCGGCTGGGTTGTCTGCCGGCCCTGCAATGGCACTGGAACCC
CCAAGCCCGAGGAATCGGCGTGACGGTCGCAAACCATCCGGCCCGGTACAAATCGGCGCGGCGCTGGGTG
ATGACCTGGTGGAGAAGTTGAAGGCCGCGCAGGCCGCCCAGCGGCAACGCATCGAGGCAGAAGCACGCCC
CGGTGAATCGTGGCAAGCGGCCGCTGATCGAATCCGCAAAGAATCCCGGCAACCGCCGGCAGCCGGTGCG
CCGTCGATTAGGAAGCCGCCCAAGGGCGACGAGCAACCAGATTTTTTCGTTCCGATGCTCTATGACGTGG
GCACCCGCGATAGTCGCAGCATCATGGACGTGGCCGTTTTCCGTCTGTCGAAGCGTGACCGACGAGCTGG
CGAGGTGATCCGCTACGAGCTTCCAGACGGGCACGTAGAGGTTTCCGCAGGGCCGGCCGGCATGGCCAGT
GTGTGGGATTACGACCTGGTACTGATGGCGGTTTCCCATCTAACCGAATCCATGAACCGATACCGGGAAG
GGAAGGGAGACAAGCCCGGCCGCGTGTTCCGTCCACACGTTGCGGACGTACTCAAGTTCTGCCGGCGAGC
CGATGGCGGAAAGCAGAAAGACGACCTGGTAGAAACCTGCATTCGGTTAAACACCACGCACGTTGCCATG
CAGCGTACGAAGAAGGCCAAGAACGGCCGCCTGGTGACGGTATCCGAGGGTGAAGCCTTGATTAGCCGCT
ACAAGATCGTAAAGAGCGAAACCGGGCGGCCGGAGTACATCGAGATCGAGCTAGCTGATTGGATGTACCG
CGAGATCACAGAAGGCAAGAACCCGGACGTGCTGACGGTTCACCCCGATTACTTTTTGATCGATCCCGGC
ATCGGCCGTTTTCTCTACCGCCTGGCACGCCGCGCCGCAGGCAAGGCAGAAGCCAGATGGTTGTTCAAGA
CGATCTACGAACGCAGTGGCAGCGCCGGAGAGTTCAAGAAGTTCTGTTTCACCGTGCGCAAGCTGATCGG
GTCAAATGACCTGCCGGAGTACGATTTGAAGGAGGAGGCGGGGCAGGCTGGCCCGATCCTAGTCATGCGC
TACCGCAACCTGATCGAGGGCGAAGCATCCGCCGGTTCCTAATGTACGGAGCAGATGCTAGGGCAAATTG
CCCTAGCAGGGGAAAAAGGTCGAAAAGGTGTCTTTCCTGTGGATAGCACGTACATTGGGAACCCAAAGCC
GTACATTGGGAACCGGAACCCGTACATTGGGAACCCAAAGCCGTACATTGGGAACCGGTCACACATGTAA
GTGACTGATATAAAAGAGAAAAAAGGCGATTTTTCCGCCTAAAACTCTTTAAAACTTATTAAAACTCTTA
AAACCCGCCTGGCCTGTGCATAACTGTCTGGCCAGCGCACAGCCGAAGAGCTGCAAAAAGCGCCTACCCT
TCGGTCGCTGCGCTCCCTACGCCCCGCCGCTTCGCGTCGGCCTATCGCGGCCGCTGGCCGCTCAAAAATG
GCTGGCCTACGGCCAGGCAATCTACCAGGGCGCGGACAAGCCGCGCCGTCGCCACTCGACCGCCGGCGCC
CACATCAAGGCACCCTGCCTCGCGCGTTTCGGTGATGACGGTGAAAACCTCTGACACATGCAGCTCCCGG
AGACGGTCACAGCTTGTCTGTAAGCGGATGCCGGGAGCAGACAAGCCCGTCAGGGCGCGTCAGCGGGTGT
TGGCGGGTGTCGGGGCGCAGCCATGACCCAGTCACGTAGCGATAGCGGAGTGTATACTGGCTTAACTATG
CGGCATCAGAGCAGATTGTACTGAGAGTGCACCATATGCGGTGTGAAATACCGCACAGATGCGTAAGGAG
AAAATACCGCATCAGGCGCTCTTCCGCTTCCTCGCTCACTGACTCGCTGCGCTCGGTCGTTCGGCTGCGG
CGAGCGGTATCAGCTCACTCAAAGGCGGTAATACGGTTATCCACAGAATCAGGGGATAACGCAGGAAAGA
ACATGTGAGCAAAAGGCCAGCAAAAGGCCAGGAACCGTAAAAAGGCCGCGTTGCTGGCGTTTTTCCATAG
GCTCCGCCCCCCTGACGAGCATCACAAAAATCGACGCTCAAGTCAGAGGTGGCGAAACCCGACAGGACTA
TAAAGATACCAGGCGTTTCCCCCTGGAAGCTCCCTCGTGCGCTCTCCTGTTCCGACCCTGCCGCTTACCG
GATACCTGTCCGCCTTTCTCCCTTCGGGAAGCGTGGCGCTTTCTCATAGCTCACGCTGTAGGTATCTCAG
TTCGGTGTAGGTCGTTCGCTCCAAGCTGGGCTGTGTGCACGAACCCCCCGTTCAGCCCGACCGCTGCGCC
TTATCCGGTAACTATCGTCTTGAGTCCAACCCGGTAAGACACGACTTATCGCCACTGGCAGCAGCCACTG
GTAACAGGATTAGCAGAGCGAGGTATGTAGGCGGTGCTACAGAGTTCTTGAAGTGGTGGCCTAACTACGG
CTACACTAGAAGGACAGTATTTGGTATCTGCGCTCTGCTGAAGCCAGTTACCTTCGGAAAAAGAGTTGGT
AGCTCTTGATCCGGCAAACAAACCACCGCTGGTAGCGGTGGTTTTTTTGTTTGCAAGCAGCAGATTACGC
GCAGAAAAAAAGGATCTCAAGAAGATCCTTTGATCTTTTCTACGGGGTCTGACGCTCAGTGGAACGAAAA
CTCACGTTAAGGGATTTTGGTCATGCATGATATATCTCCCAATTTGTGTAGGGCTTATTATGCACGCTTA
AAAATAATAAAAGCAGACTTGACCTGATAGTTTGGCTGTGAGCAATTATGTGCTTAGTGCATCTAATCGC
TTGAGTTAACGCCGGCGAAGCGGCGTCGGCTTGAACGAATTTCTAGCTAGACATTATTTGCCGACTACCT
TGGTGATCTCGCCTTTCACGTAGTGGACAAATTCTTCCAACTGATCTGCGCGCGAGGCCAAGCGATCTTC
TTCTTGTCCAAGATAAGCCTGTCTAGCTTCAAGTATGACGGGCTGATACTGGGCCGGCAGGCGCTCCATT
GCCCAGTCGGCAGCGACATCCTTCGGCGCGATTTTGCCGGTTACTGCGCTGTACCAAATGCGGGACAACG
TAAGCACTACATTTCGCTCATCGCCAGCCCAGTCGGGCGGCGAGTTCCATAGCGTTAAGGTTTCATTTAG
CGCCTCAAATAGATCCTGTTCAGGAACCGGATCAAAGAGTTCCTCCGCCGCTGGACCTACCAAGGCAACG
CTATGTTCTCTTGCTTTTGTCAGCAAGATAGCCAGATCAATGTCGATCGTGGCTGGCTCGAAGATACCTG
CAAGAATGTCATTGCGCTGCCATTCTCCAAATTGCAGTTCGCGCTTAGCTGGATAACGCCACGGAATGAT
GTCGTCGTGCACAACAATGGTGACTTCTACAGCGCGGAGAATCTCGCTCTCTCCAGGGGAAGCCGAAGTT
TCCAAAAGGTCGTTGATCAAAGCTCGCCGCGTTGTTTCATCAAGCCTTACGGTCACCGTAACCAGCAAAT
CAATATCACTGTGTGGCTTCAGGCCGCCATCCACTGCGGAGCCGTACAAATGTACGGCCAGCAACGTCGG
TTCGAGATGGCGCTCGATGACGCCAACTACCTCTGATAGTTGAGTCGATACTTCGGCGATCACCGCTTCC
CCCATGATGTTTAACTTTGTTTTAGGGCGACTGCCCTGCTGCGTAACATCGTTGCTGCTCCATAACATCA
AACATCGACCCACGGCGTAACGCGCTTGCTGCTTGGATGCCCGAGGCATAGACTGTACCCCAAAAAAACA
GTCATAACAAGCCATGAAAACCGCCACTGCGCCGTTACCACCGCTGCGTTCGGTCAAGGTTCTGGACCAG
TTGCGTGAGCGCATACGCTACTTGCATTACAGCTTACGAACCGAACAGGCTTATGTCCACTGGGTTCGTG
CCCGAATTGATCACAGGCAGCAACGCTCTGTCATCGTTACAATCAGCATGCTACCCTCCGCGAGATCATC
CGTGTTTAAAACCCGGCAGCTTAGTTGCCGTTCTTCCGAATAGCATCGGTAACATGAGCAAAGTCTGCCG
CCTTACAACGGCTCTCCCGCTGACGCCGTCCCGGACTGATGGGCTGCCTGTATCGAGTGGTGATTTTGTG
CCGAGCTGCCGGTCGGGGAGCTGTTGGCTGGCTGGTGGCAGGATATATTGTGGTGTAAACAAATTGACGC
TTAGACAACTTAATAACACATTGCGGATCCCTCGGTCACATGTGCATCCTCTCTGGGAGCGGAGAATTAA
GGGAGTCACGTTATGACCCCCGCCGATGACGCGGGACAAGCCGTTTTACGTTTGGAACTGACAGAACCGC
AACGTTGAAGGAGCCACTCAGCCGCGGGTTTCTGGAGTTTAATGAGCTAAGCACATACGTCAGAAACCAT
TATTGCGCGTTCAAAAGTCGCCTAAGGTCACTATCAGCTAGCAAATATTTCTTGTCAAAATGCTCCACTG
ACGTTCCATAAATTCCCCTCGGTATCCAATTAGAGTCTCATATTCACTCTCAATCCAAATAATCTGCACC
GGATCTGGATCGTTTCGCATGTCTCCTGAAAGAAGGCCTGCTGATATTAGAAGGGCTACTGAGGCTGATA
TGCCTGCTGTGTGCACTATTGTGAATCATTACATTGAGACTTCTACTGTGAATTTCAGGACTGAGCCTCA
AGAACCACAAGAGTGGACTGATGATCTTGTGAGGCTTAGAGAGAGGTATCCTTGGCTTGTTGCTGAAGTG
GATGGTGAAGTGGCTGGTATTGCTTATGCTGGTCCTTGGAAGGCTAGGAATGCTTACGATTGGACTGCTG
AGTCTACTGTTTACGTGTCTCCTAGGCATCAAAGAACTGGTCTTGGATCTACTCTTTACACTCATCTTTT
GAAGTCTTTGGAGGCTCAGGGTTTCAAGTCTGTGGTTGCTGTGATTGGACTTCCTAATGATCCTTCTGTG
AGGATGCATGAGGCTCTTGGTTATGCTCCTAGGGGAATGCTTAGAGCTGCTGGTTTCAAACATGGAAATT
GGCATGATGTGGGATTCTGGCAGCTTGATTTCTCTCTTCCTGTTCCTCCTAGACCTGTTCTTCCTGTGAC
TGAGATTTGAGCGGGACTCTGGATCTAGAGTCAAGCAGATCGTTCAAACATTTGGCAATAAAGTTTCTTA
AGATTGAATCCTGTTGCCGGTCTTGCGATGATTATCATATAATTTCTGTTGAATTACGTTAAGCATGTAA
TAATTAACATGTAATGCATGACGTTATTTATGAGATGGGTTTTTATGATTAGAGTCCCGCAATTATACAT
TTAATACGCGATAGAAAACAAAATATAGCGCGCAAACTAGGATAAATTATCGCGCGCGGTGTCATCTATG
TTACTAGATCGACGCTTGCTGAATTGGAGCGCTCCATGGGAATTCGTAAAGCGACTAAATGGAGCAACCT
ACTGTTTTTGAAGTTTGGGTTGCCATGTAATCACTTGCAATAAATATATGTACTAATGACTGCATCGGCT
TGCGTGTCTAAATTTGTAGCTTATTGAAAACTTTTTGTGGTTAAAGACGAATCCAGTTAACTAACATAAG
TTTAACAAAACAAGACCTTTTCCATATATAGACCACCGTTACCAACTTACAAAGAAGCCAAATAAAGTAC
AACACAACACTTGCAAGTTACAAAAAGAGAGGAAAAAAAACATGGTACCATTTGACAACATATAGAAACA
CACATAAACATTACTTATAACAAAAAGATTCAAACTCGGCTTTTATTATCTCCCCCTGATCAAATTCTAA
ACACTTTATTCCTCATAAACTAACTCCCCGACATTGGAGTTATTGGACTATGACGATGACATCAGTGGGG
TAAGCTCACTTGTGCCCCAGTTTGCTAGGGAGGTCGCAGTATCTGGCCACAGCCACCTCGTGCTGCTCGA
CGTAGGTTTCTTTGTCGGCCTCCTTGATTCTTTCCAGTCTGTGGTCCACATAGTAGACGCCGGGCATCTT
GAGGTTCTTAGCGGGTTTCTTGGATCTGTATGTGGTCTTGAAGTTGCAGATCAGGTGGCCCCCGCCCACG
AGCTTCAGGGCCATGTCGCTTCTGCCTTCCAGGCCGCCGTCAGCGGGGTACAGCATCTCGGTGTTGGCCT
CCCAGCCGAGTGTTTTCTTCTGCATCACAGGGCCGTTGGATGGGAAGTTCACCCCTCTGATCTTGACGTT
GTAGATGAGGCAGCCGTCCTGGAGGCTGGTGTCCTGGGTAGCGGTCAGCACGCCCCCATCTTCGTATGTG
GTGACTCTCTCCCATGTGAAGCCCTCAGGGAAGGACTGCTTAAAGAAGTCGGGGATGCCCTGGGTGTGGT
TGATGAAGGTTCTGCTGCCGTACATGAAGCTGGTAGCCAGGATGTCGAAGGCGAAGGGGAGAGGGCCGCC
CTCGACCACCTTGATTCTCATGGTCTGGGTGCCCTCGTAGGGCTTGCCTTCGCCCTCGGATGTGCACTTG
AAGTGGTGGTTGTTCACGGTGCCCTCCATGTACAGCTTCATGTGCATGTTCTCCTTAATCAGCTCGCTCA
TAGTAGTGTGCTGGCCACCACGAGTACGGTCACGGTCATGTTCCCCACCAGTATGTTGCTGTCCGTAGTA
CTGAGCTCTGTCTTTCAGATCCTGAGCTTTGCTTCCCAACTTCATCCTTGCACTGTCCAACTTGTCTGAT
CCCTGTGGGTGCTCTCCCGTTGCGTACCTATTCACAATCAATAGGTATCATACCAAGCATTTTACCTATA
TAGATGATATACACAGACACATTCAAGCTAGCTAGGTCAAATTTCGTATTTAGTTAACCAAATGTTCCCT
AGAATTTGCAATTTCTTATTGTTACATTTGTTATTCGACCAAAAAAATTGATCCAAAGCTACTGGCTCAA
CACATGCATGCACATATTGCACAAAATTATGAAGTAAGATGATAAATGTGTGCTTACTTGTAAATCCAAG
AGAAAACGGTTATAGCGGCAATGCCAAACCCTCCAGAGGAAAGAAAACCGGTGATGAGGAGTGCAACTGT
GATGAGAGCCGGGACAAGGATTGGGCTGAAGATAACGAGCAGAGGTGTTGCAACAGTCAAAGCTATGACA
GTTCCAACAAGGGTAAGGCTGGAGAGAACAAGGAGGGAACCACCAGCTGTGACAGCAGTTGCAGCTTTAG
CAATCTGCCTAGACTTGGAGTAGTCAGATCCTCGTCCGGACATCTGGTACTGGTCACGATCTCGGCCCAT
CATCGGGTACTGATCTCTGCCGATGATATCGTGATGGGTTCCTCTAGCTGTATCCGCCATTTTTTTGTTC
TTGTTTACTAGAGAGAATGAGATTTTGAATGAGAGATTGATCAAAAAGATGTGTATATATTTTGGAAGAG
GTAGGAGTGTTTGTTAGATATATTAAGAAAGGAGACGAGAAGTCACGTGTCAATGGAGACATCATGCAAT
TGTAGGCCACGTGTTAATGGCGTCACCATGCAGCCGCTGCATGTGTTAACGAGAGGAGTCTATTCAAAGA
CACGTTTGTTTTTTGCCTAGCTCAGAATGTGGCGTTGGCATCGAACCGAAACATAAAACGCAAAACGAAC
CTTTGGGCTCGTCAGTATGGGTTTGGGCCTTCAATAGATTCCTTCTATACGGCCCACATATCCACTATTG
GCAACAAAATTAGAAAAATTTAGGATTTAGTTTTAAAATTTGTTCCGCGACATTCTAGAACTCCGAGCTC
GAATTCTAGTAGCGGTCCTGCTGAGCCTCGACATGTTGTCGCAAAATTCGCCCTGGACCCGCCCAACGAT
TTGTCGTCACTGTCAAGGTTTGACCTGCACTTCATTTGGGGCCCACATACACCAAAAAAATGCTGCATAA
TTCTCGGGGCAGCAAGTCGGTTACCCGGCCGCCGTGCTGGACCGGGTTGAATGGTGCCCGTAACTTTCGG
TAGAGCGGACGGCCAATACTCAACTTCAAGGAATCTCACCCATGCGCGCCGGCGGGGAACCGGAGTTCCC
TTCAGTGAGCGTTATTAGTTCGCCGCTCGGTGTGTCGTAGATACTAGCCCCTGGGGCACTTTTGAAATTT
GAATAAGATTTATGTAATCAGTCTTTTAGGTTTGACCGGTTCTGCCGCTTTTTTTAAAATTGGATTTGTA
ATAATAAAACGCAATTGTTTGTTATTGTGGCGCTCTATCATAGATGTCGCTATAAACCTATTCAGCACAA
TATATTGTTTTCATTTTAATATTGTACATATAAGTAGTAGGGTACAATCAGTAAATTGAACGGAGAATAT
TATTCATAAAAATACGATAGTAACGGGTGATATATTCATTAGAATGAACCGAAACCGGCGGTAAGGATCT
GAGCTACACATGCTCAGGTTTTTTACAACGTGCACAACAGAATTGAAAGCAAATATCATGCGATCATAGG
CTTCTCGCATATCTCATTAAAGCAGGACAAGCTCACACCTTCCTCTTCTTCTTGGGGTCAGCCCTGCTGT
CTCCACCGAGCTGAGAGAGGTCGATTCTTGTTTCATAGAGCCCCGTAATTGACTGATGAATCAGTGTGGC
GTCCAGGACCTCCTTTGTAGAGGTGTACCGCTTTCTGTCTATGGTGGTGTCGAAGTACTTGAAGGCTGCA
GGCGCGCCCAAGTTGGTCAGAGTAAACAAGTGGATAATGTTTTCTGCCTGCTCCCTGATGGGCTTATCCC
TGTGCTTATTGTAAGCAGAAAGCACCTTATCGAGGTTAGCGTCGGCGAGGATCACTCTTTTGGAGAATTC
GCTTATTTGCTCGATGATCTCATCAAGGTAGTGTTTGTGTTGTTCCACGAACAGCTGCTTCTGCTCATTA
TCTTCGGGAGATCCTTTGAGCTTTTCATAGTGGCTGGCCAGATACAAGAAATTAACGTATTTAGAGGGCA
GTGCCAGCTCGTTACCTTTCTGCAGCTCGCCCGCACTAGCGAGCATTCGTTTCCGGCCGTTTTCAAGCTC
AAAGAGAGAGTACTTGGGAAGCTTAATGATGAGGTCTTTTTTGACCTCTTTATATCCTTTCGCCTCGAGA
AAGTCGATGGGGTTTTTTTCGAAGCTTGATCGCTCCATGATTGTGATGCCCAGCAGTTCCTTGACGCTTT
TGAGTTTTTTAGACTTCCCTTTCTCCACTTTGGCCACAACCAGTACACTGTAAGCGACTGTAGGAGAATC
GAATCCGCCGTATTTCTTGGGGTCCCAATCTTTTTTGCGTGCGATCAGCTTGTCGCTGTTCCTTTTCGGG
AGGATACTTTCCTTGGAGAAGCCTCCGGTCTGTACTTCGGTCTTTTTAACGATGTTCACCTGCGGCATGG
ACAGGACCTTCCGGACTGTCGCGAAATCCCTACCCTTGTCCCACACGATTTCTCCTGTTTCTCCGTTTGT
TTCGATAAGTGGTCGCTTCCGAATCTCTCCATTGGCCAGTGTAATCTCGGTCTTGAAAAAATTCATAATA
TTGCTGTAAAAGAAGTACTTAGCGGTGGCCTTGCCTATTTCCTGCTCAGACTTTGCGATCATTTTCCTAA
CATCGTACACTTTATAGTCTCCGTAAACAAATTCAGATTCAAGCTTGGGATATTTTTTGATAAGTGCAGT
GCCTACCACTGCATTCAGGTAGGCATCATGCGCATGGTGGTAATTGTTGATCTCTCTCACCTTATAAAAC
TGAAAGTCCTTTCTGAAATCTGAAACCAGCTTAGACTTCAGAGTAATAACTTTCACCTCTCGAATCAGTT
TGTCATTTTCATCGTACTTGGTGTTCATGCGTGAATCGAGAATTTGGGCCACGTGCTTGGTGATCTGGCG
TGTCTCAACAAGCTGCCTTTTGATGAAGCCGGCTTTATCCAACTCAGACAGGCCACCTCGTTCAGCCTTA
GTCAGATTATCGAACTTCCGTTGTGTGATCAGTTTGGCGTTCAGCAGCTGCCGCCAATAATTTTTCATTT
TCTTGACAACTTCTTCTGAGGGGACGTTATCACTCTTCCCTCTATTTTTATCGGATCTTGTCAACACTTT
ATTATCAATAGAATCATCTTTGAGAAAAGACTGGGGCACGATATGATCCACGTCGTAGTCGGAGAGCCGA
TTGATGTCCAGTTCCTGATCCACGTACATGTCCCTGCCGTTCTGCAGGTAGTACAGGTAGAGCTTCTCAT
TCTGAAGCTGGGTGTTTTCAACTGGGTGTTCCTTAAGGATTTGGGACCCCAGTTCTTTTATACCCTCTTC
AATCCTCTTCATCCTTTCCCTACTGTTCTTCTGTCCCTTCTGGGTAGTTTGGTTCTCTCGGGCCATCTCG
ATAACGATATTCTCGGGCTTATGCCTTCCCATTACTTTGACGAGTTCATCCACGACCTTAACGGTCTGCA
GTATTCCCTTTTTGATAGCTGGGCTACCTGCAAGATTAGCGATGTGCTCGTGGAGACTGTCCCCCTGGCC
AGAAACTTGTGCTTTCTGGATGTCCTCCTTAAAGGTGAGAGAGTCATCATGGATCAACTGCATGAAGTTC
CGGTTGGCAAATCCATCGGACTTAAGAAAATCCAGGATTGTCTTTCCACTCTGCTTGTCTCGGATCCCAT
TGATCAGTTTTCTTGACAGCCGCCCCCATCCTGTATATCGGCGCCTCTTGAGCTGTTTCATGACTTTGTC
GTCGAAGAGATGAGCGTAAGTTTTCAAGCGTTCTTCAATCATCTCCCTATCTTCAAACAACGTAAGGGTG
AGGACAATGTCCTCAAGAATGTCCTCGTTCTCCTCATTGTCCAGGAAGTCCTTGTCTTTAATGATTTTCA
GGAGATCGTGATACGTTCCCAGGGATGCGTTGAAGCGATCCTCCACTCCGCTGATTTCAACAGAGTCGAA
ACATTCAATCTTTTTGAAATAATCTTCTTTGAGCTGTTTCACGGTAACTTTCCGGTTCGTCTTGAAGAGG
AGGTCCACGATAGCTTTCTTCTGCTCTCCAGACAGGAATGCTGGCTTTCTCATCCCTTCTGTGACGTATT
TGACCTTGGTGAGCTCGTTATAAACTGTGAAGTACTCGTACAGCAGAGAGTGTTTAGGAAGCACCTTTTC
GTTAGGCAGATTTTTATCAAAGTTAGTCATCCTTTCGATGAAGGACTGGGCAGAGGCCCCCTTATCCACG
ACTTCCTCGAAGTTCCAGGGAGTGATAGTCTCTTCTGATTTGCGAGTCATCCACGCGAATCTGGAATTTC
CCCGGGCGAGGGGGCCTACATAGTAGGGTATCCGAAATGTGAGGATTTTCTCAATCTTTTCCCTGTTATC
TTTCAAAAAGGGGTAGAAATCCTCTTGCCGCCTGAGGATAGCGTGCAGTTCGCCCAGGTGAATCTGGTGG
GGGATGCTTCCATTGTCGAAAGTGCGCTGTTTGCGCAACAGATCTTCTCTGTTAAGCTTTACCAGCAGCT
CCTCGGTGCCGTCCATTTTTTCCAAGATGGGCTTAATAAATTTGTAAAATTCCTCCTGGCTTGCTCCGCC
GTCAATGTATCCGGCGTAGCCATTTTTAGACTGATCGAAGAAAATTTCCTTGTACTTCTCAGGCAGTTGC
TGTCTGACAAGGGCCTTCAGCAAAGTCAAGTCTTGGTGGTGCTCATCATAGCGCTTGATCATACTAGCGC
TCAGCGGAGCTTTGGTGATCTCCGTGTTCACTCGCAGAATATCACTCAGCAGAATGGCGTCTGACAGGTT
CTTTGCCGCCAAAAAAAGGTCTGCGTACTGGTCGCCGATCTGGGCCAGCAGATTGTCGAGATCATCATCG
TAGGTGTCTTTGCTCAGTTGAAGCTTGGCATCTTCGGCCAGGTCGAAGTTAGATTTAAAGTTGGGGGTCA
GCCCGAGTGACAGGGCGATAAGATTACCAAACAGGCCGTTCTTCTTCTCCCCAGGGAGCTGTGCGATGAG
GTTTTCGAGCCGCCGGGATTTGGACAGCCTAGCGCTCAGGATTGCTTTGGCGTCAACTCCGGATGCGTTG
ATCGGGTTCTCTTCGAAAAGCTGATTGTAAGTCTGAACCAGTTGGATAAAGAGTTTGTCGACATCGCTGT
TGTCTGGGTTCAGGTCCCCCTCGATGAGGAAGTGTCCCCGAAATTTGATCATATGCGCCAGCGCGAGATA
GATCAACCGCAAGTCAGCCTTATCAGTACTGTCTACAAGCTTCTTCCTCAGATGATATATGGTTGGGTAC
TTTTCATGGTACGCCACCTCGTCCACGATATTGCCAAAGATTGGGTGGCGCTCGTGCTTTTTATCCTCCT
CCACCAAAAAGGACTCCTCCAGCCTATGGAAGAAAGAGTCATCCACCTTAGCCATCTCATTACTAAAGAT
CTCCTGCAGGTAGCAGATCCGATTCTTTCTGCGGGTATATCTGCGCCGTGCTGTTCTTTTGAGCCGCGTG
GCTTCGGCCGTCTCCCCGGAGTCGAACAGGAGGGCGCCAATGAGGTTCTTCTTTATGCTGTGGCGATCGG
TATTGCCCAGAACTTTGAATTTTTTGCTCGGCACCTTGTACTCGTCCGTAATGACGGCCCAGCCGACGCT
GTTTGTGCCGATATCGAGCCCAATGGAGTACTTCTTGTCCATTATTCTTTCTTTTTGGGGTTTTTGTTTT
GTTTTGTTTTGTTTTGCGATGATTGAGTTACGAGAGTTCTGTTTTTATATTGTGGTTTTGGATGGATTCG
AAGCTTAGTGGTGATTTAAGAGTAATTAAAAAGTTGGATTAGTGGGAGGAATGGGAAAGGATTGACGGTA
AATAGTCACTTAATCATGAAACGTTAAAGCATTTGACTGTAGAAACGTATTTAGTATATATTGGCATGTT
GAATCAGTAGCGCTCCTATTGGAGACGAAGGTTTAACGTCGTGTTACAGAAAGTGAACCAATGCTTTTGT
AATAAACTCATTGAACTTTATGCTATATACTGTATATGGTTTTTACTACTCATTGAACTTTATGCTATGT
TTTCTTTAAACTCCTTGTATAAATATATTTCTTAGGAATTACTTTTAAATTATGTACAAAGACATGTATT
ACAGAAAAATTTCATGTTGTAATCTAAATAAGATGCTATAGTGTTGTCGATGTGTCATGTGTGTCACTAT
CCATCATTAAACATGTGGTAAAATTACAGTCTATAACCATCATCTAGATCAGATATATCTTTTTAAGAAT
TTAAACTTATGGTCAAATTTTCACAATCTCGAATACAAATATACAAGAATGTATATTCTCAAGTCTCCTA
GTTTCTCTGTTATTTGCATCTTTTGTGACTTACAAACTATGATAACTTTTATAAAATAGATATAATTAGC
TATCTTCTTGGACAAGTTACCTCTCTTAGGTTGTTTCTGTTGTTTACTATGCTCTGATTCTTAACAAAAA
ATGGTTTATTTTGTTCTGATAATGGTTTTAAGCTATTCCAGCTCAGTGGATCTCTGTCCTTGTATAAACG
CAATGATAAACCAAACGCAAATGCTTTTATTCCAAACTCAAAATCAGTGAACAGACATTTTCTCACCATA
CATTCATAGAAAGCTATATATTATAACCATTCTCCAAGCTTGAATTCTTGCAGAGACCGAGACGTTGATC
GGCACGTAAGAGGTTCCAACTTTCACCATAATGAAATAAGATCACTACCGGGCGTATTTTTTGAGTTATC
GAGATTTTCAGGAGCTAAGGAAGCTAAAATGGAGAAAAAAATCACTGGATATACCACCGTTGATATATCC
CAATGGCATCGTAAAGAACATTTTGAGGCATTTCAGTCAGTTGCTCAATGTACCTATAACCAGACCGTTC
AGCTGGATATTACGGCCTTTTTAAAGACCGTAAAGAAAAATAAGCACAAGTTTTATCCGGCCTTTATTCA
CATTCTTGCCCGCCTGATGAATGCTCATCCGGAATTCCGTATGGCAATGAAAGACGGTGAGCTGGTGATA
TGGGATAGTGTTCACCCTTGTTACACCGTTTTCCATGAGCAAACTGAAACGTTTTCATCGCTCTGGAGTG
AATACCACGACGATTTCCGGCAGTTTCTACACATATATTCGCAAGATGTGGCGTGTTACGGTGAAAACCT
GGCCTATTTCCCTAAAGGGTTTATTGAGAATATGTTTTTCGTCTCAGCCAATCCCTGGGTGAGTTTCACC
AGTTTTGATTTAAACGTGGCCAATATGGACAACTTCTTCGCCCCCGTTTTCACCATGGGCAAATATTATA
CGCAAGGCGACAAGGTGCTGATGCCGCTGGCGATTCAGGTTCATCATGCCGTCTGTGATGGCTTCCATGT
CGGCAGAATGCTTAATGAATTACAACAGTACTGCGATGAGTGGCAGGGCGGGGCGTAATCGCGTGGATCC
GGCTTACTAAAAGCCAGATAACAGTATGCGTATTTGCGCGCTGATTTTTGCGGTATAAGAATATATACTG
ATATGTATACCCGAAGTATGTCAAAAAGAGGTATGCTATGAAGCAGCGTATTACAGTGACAGTTGACAGC
GACAGCTATCAGTTGCTCAAGGCATATATGATGTCAATATCTCCGGTCTGGTAAGCACAACCATGCAGAA
TGAAGCCCGTCGTCTGCGTGCCGAACGCTGGAAAGCGGAAAATCAGGAAGGGATGGCTGAGGTCGCCCGG
TTTATTGAAATGAACGGCTCTTTTGCTGACGAGAACAGGGGCTGGTGAAATGCAGTTTAAGGTTTACACC
TATAAAAGAGAGAGCCGTTATCGTCTGTTTGTGGATGTACAGAGTGATATTATTGACACGCCCGGGCGAC
GGATGGTGATCCCCCTGGCCAGTGCACGTCTGCTGTCAGATAAAGTCTCCCGTGAACTTTACCCGGTGGT
GCATATCGGGGATGAAAGCTGGCGCATGATGACCACCGATATGGCCAGTGTGCCGGTTTCCGTTATCGGG
GAAGAAGTGGCTGATCTCAGCCACCGCGAAAATGACATCAAAAACGCCATTAACCTGATGTTCTGGGGAA
TATAAATGTCAGGCTCCCTTATACACAGCCAGTCGGTCTCAGCTTCTGCAGGCATGCGACGTCGAGCTTA
GCTTGAGCTTGGATCAGATTGTCGTTTCCCGCCTTCAGTTTAAACTATCAGTGTTTGACAGGATATATTG
GCGGGTAAACCTAAGAGAAAAGAGCGTTTATTAGAATAATCGGATATTTAAAAGGGCGTGAAAAGGTTTA
TCCGTTCGTCCATTTGTATGTGCATGCCAACCACAGGGTTCCCCTCGGGATCAAAGTACTTTAAAGTACT
TTAAAGTACTTTAAAGTACTTTGATCCAACCCCTCCGCTGCTATAGTGCAGTCGGCTTCTGACGTTCAGT
GCAGCCGTGTTCTGAAAACGACATGTCGCACAAGTCCTAAGTTACGCGACAGGCTGCCGCCCTGCCCTT
