>Addgene plasmid #79450 | pDGE148 | addgene partial sequence | sequence record 154366 | NOS-F 5'-GCGTTCAAAAGTCGCCTAAG-3'
TTCTTGTCAAAATGCTCCACTGACGTTCCATAAATTCCCCTCGGTATCCAATTAGAGTCTCATATTCACT
CTCAATCCAAATAATCTGCACCGGATCTGGATCGTTTCGCATGTCTCCTGAAAGAAGGCCTGCTGATATT
AGAAGGGCTACTGAGGCTGATATGCCTGCTGTGTGCACTATTGTGAATCATTACATTGAGACTTCTACTG
TGAATTTCAGGACTGAGCCTCAAGAACCACAAGAGTGGACTGATGATCTTGTGAGGCTTAGAGAGAGGTA
TCCTTGGCTTGTTGCTGAAGTGGATGGTGAAGTGGCTGGTATTGCTTATGCTGGTCCTTGGAAGGCTAGG
AATGCTTACGATTGGACTGCTGAGTCTACTGTTTACGTGTCTCCTAGGCATCAAAGAACTGGTCTTGGAT
CTACTCTTTACACTCATCTTTTGAAGTCTTTGGAGGCTCAGGGTTTCAAGTCTGTGGTTGCTGTGATTGG
ACTTCCTAATGATCCTTCTGTGAGGATGCATGAGGCTCTTGGTTATGCTCCTAGGGGAATGCTTAGAGCT
GCTGGTTTCAAACATGGAAATTGGCATGATGTGGGATTCTGGCAGCTTGATTTCTCTCTTCCTGTTCCTC
CTAGACCTGTTCTTCCTGTGACTGAGATTTGAGCGGGACTCTGGATCTAGAGTCAAGCAGATCGTTCAAA
CATTTGGCAATAAAGTTTCTTAAGATTGAATCCTGTTGCCGGTCTTGCGATGATTATCATATAATTTCTG
TTGAATTACGTTAAGCATGTAATAATTAACATGTAATGCATGACGTTATTTATGAGATGGGTTTTTATGA
TTAGAGTCCCGCAATTATACATTTAATACGCGATAGAAAACAAAATATAGCGCGCAAACTAGGATAAATT
ATCGCGCGCGGTGTCATCTATGTTACTAGATCGACGCTTGCTGAATTGGAGCGCTCCATGGGAATTCGTA
AAGCGACTA
