>Addgene plasmid #79450 | pDGE148 | addgene partial sequence | sequence record 154373 | CAT-R 5'-GCAACTGACTGAAATGCCTC-3'
GCCATTGGGATATATCAACGGTGGTATATCCAGTGATTTTTTTCTCCATTTTAGCTTCCTTAGCTCCTGA
AAATCTCGATAACTCAAAAAATACGCCCGGTAGTGATCTTATTTCATTATGGTGAAAGTTGGAACCTCTT
ACGTGCCGATCAACGTCTCGGTCTCTGCAAGAATTCAAGCTTGGAGAATGGTTATAATATATAGCTTTCT
ATGAATGTATGGTGAGAAAATGTCTGTTCACTGATTTTGAGTTTGGAATAAAAGCATTTGCGTTTGGTTT
ATCATTGCGTTTATACAAGGACAGAGATCCACTGAGCTGGAATAGCTTAAAACCATTATCAGAACAAAAT
AAACCATTTTTTGTTAAGAATCAGAGCATAGTAAACAACAGAAACAACCTAAGAGAGGTAACTTGTCCAA
GAAGATAGCTAATTATATCTATTTTATAAAAGTTATCATAGTTTGTAAGTCACAAAAGATGCAAATAACA
GAGAAACTAGGAGACTTGAGAATATACATTCTTGTATATTTGTATTCGAGATTGTGAAAATTTGACCATA
AGTTTAAATTCTTAAAAAGATATATCTGATCTAGATGATGGTTATAGACTGTAATTTTACCACATGTTTA
ATGATGGATAGTGACACACATGACACATCGACAACACTATAGCATCTTATTTAGATTACAACATGAAATT
TTTCTGTAATACATGTCTTTGTACATAATTTAAAAGTAATTCCTAAGAAATATATTTATACAAGGAGTTT
AAAGAAAACATAGCATAAAGTTCAATGAGTAGTAAAAACCATATACAGTATATAGCATAAAGTTCAATGA
GTTTATTACAAAAGCATTGGTTCACTTTCTGTAACACGACGTTAAACCTTCGTCTCCAATAGGAGCGCTA
CTGATTCAACATGCCAATATATACTAAATACGTTTCTACAGTCAAATGCTTTAACGTTTCATGATTAAGT
GACTATTTACCGTCAATCCTTTCCCATTCCTCCCACTAATCCAACTTTTTAATTACTCTTAAATCACCAC
TAAGCTTCGAATCCATCCAAAACCACAATA
